>Addgene plasmid #149616 | pBSV2G_PresTS-sgRNA500 | depositor full sequence | sequence record 292423 | pBSV2G_PresTS-sgRNA500 sequence 6135 bps
CCAAAATCCCTTAACGTGAGTTTTCGTTCCACTGAGCGTCAGACCCCGTAGAAAAGATCAAAGGATCTTC
TTGAGATCCTTTTTTTCTGCGCGTAATCTGCTGCTTGCAAACAAAAAAACCACCGCTACCAGCGGTGGTT
TGTTTGCCGGATCAAGAGCTACCAACTCTTTTTCCGAAGGTAACTGGCTTCAGCAGAGCGCAGATACCAA
ATACTGTCCTTCTAGTGTAGCCGTAGTTAGGCCACCACTTCAAGAACTCTGTAGCACCGCCTACATACCT
CGCTCTGCTAATCCTGTTACCAGTGGCTGCTGCCAGTGGCGATAAGTCGTGTCTTACCGGGTTGGACTCA
AGACGATAGTTACCGGATAAGGCGCAGCGGTCGGGCTGAACGGGGGGTTCGTGCACACAGCCCAGCTTGG
AGCGAACGACCTACACCGAACTGAGATACCTACAGCGTGAGCTATGAGAAAGCGCCACGCTTCCCGAAGG
GAGAAAGGCGGACAGGTATCCGGTAAGCGGCAGGGTCGGAACAGGAGAGCGCACGAGGGAGCTTCCAGGG
GGAAACGCCTGGTATCTTTATAGTCCTGTCGGGTTTCGCCACCTCTGACTTGAGCGTCGATTTTTGTGAT
GCTCGTCAGGGGGGCGGAGCCTATGGAAAAACGCCAGCAACGCGGCCTTTTTACGGTTCCTGGGCTTTTG
CTGGCCTTTTGCTCACATGTTCTTTCCTGCACTAGATCCCCGGCAAGTTCATCCTTAGGGTTTCCATATC
TCTTAAAAAGTCAATTTCTGCTTGATTAATTTCTTGTGGATTATTGTTTTTGCGGTTTTTCATTTTTTAT
CTCCTTGAGTATTGAATTTTTTCTTATATATAAATATATAGCAAAAACTATTTTTGCCAACTTTTTTACA
AAAAATTTTTTATTAAAACACTTAGGGCTTTGCTAAATTCTCTTTTAAAAGAACTTAGTAAAGCCCTATG
GATTTAAGAACTGATTATACTTACGTAGTAAAAATACTACAGATATTAATAGTATAGACCATATCAAAAT
CATAATCAATTTATATTTATCTAAAATTGTAGTCCATACAAAATACAAAAAAATTAGGTTTTTCTAAATT
CTATTTTAAAAGAACTTAGTAACACCTAATCTCTAAATTACTTACAAAATTCTAAAATTAGATTTTTAGT
TCTTCATATTTCTTTAAAAGTTTTTTAAGAAAATCTTTTTGATTTTCAAAAATTTCATGCATCATAAAAC
TAGTAAATTTGGATTTTTTTTTGTAAAAATCATAACTTTCTTGGGTTTTAAGTTGAAATCTTAATGGTTT
TATTGGATTTTGCCTAGATTTTTTTAACGCCGGACTTTCTTTATCTTTTATAAAATTATAAGAATTTTTA
ATACCATTTTCTATTAAATAATCTTCTTTTATAAGCCCCTCTTGCAGTGCAGTTGCTAATCTTAAATACT
TATACGCTTGAGTTTTTGCTACATCAAAGTCTTTTATAAAATCAAGAAAAGTTTTATAACCATCAAATTT
ATAATATTGATTATCTTTTATTTCTTTTAAAATTTTAATATTTTCCACCCTGTGGAATATTTCTTTTTTG
AAATTGTCATTTAACTTTTCCTTTAGTGTCTTGTAATAAGAAATTTTACTTTCATTAATCATTAAATTTT
GTTCAACATAAGTATCTATCTTTTTTGTTAAAACTTTAACAACACGTTTTTTTTCCATAAAAATTTTCCT
TTATTTTTGCAACATTTTCCTTAATTGATATAATTGTTACTATTTTAGATTTTTTAATATCCACTTAAGA
ATTAATCCCTCACTAGAATATTTTTTATTATAGAATTCATATACATGTTTTTCTAAATCTATAAATTTAT
CAACAATTGCTTTATTATAGGGTGTATCTATCTTTTCTTTTCTTAATAATCGTCTCATATTCTTTAAATA
ACAACAAACACTGCCGGTTTTAAACCTAAATTCTATGTAATATATTTTTGAAAAAGTATATACATTTTCA
ACCCCGTTTATTTCATACTTTACAAAAACATTATTTATTGGTTTTCTATAACCATAGTAAATGCCTAAAA
ATTTGTCCCCGTCTTTCATAGGATATAGATAAAGTTTTTGAATCTCTGATTTATCTAATAATTTTTCAAA
AAAAATTATACACCGCTTTTGTTTGTTACTAACTACTCTATGCAATGCCTTTAATATTTTTGTGTGATAT
ATATTTTTATCACCTTTTTTTTCTTTCAGCAGGAAGATACTTTCTTTTGGAAATTTAATTTTTTGTTCAT
TTATTCTTGCAGCCTTAAGTCCGATTTTCATATTTAATCCTTATATAGCCTTTCTATTTAATTCTTTTAA
ACTCAATAAACTTTTTTGGTTTTTCATTAGTTCTAATAATTCGCAATAATATGTGCAAAACACTTTATTG
TATTCTATTTTCTTTTGGTTATTCAAATATTCTTTTATAATTGGCTTTAGAAGTTCAATATTTACTTCTT
TTTTTAGTTGTTCAATAAGGATATTGAAAATGTTTGTTTTTAAATCTTGATAATTTTGTTGAGAATTTTC
TTTTTTTCTTTCAATTGACTTCTCTAATTTACGCTTTATATTGTTTAAATCGCTATATTTATGACTTTCA
ATAATAAAATGAGGCTTAAATTTGTAATTTTCGTATATTTTTTGGAAACTTGTTTCTAATTGTTTAGAAT
TATATTCATTTTTTTCAAATTCTTTTTGAGTGTTGCATAGAATTTCCTTTAATTTTTCTTGTTTTTCTTT
CATACAAGATTTAGTAAAATGTATATTTTTATTTTTTAGTAATTTAATTTCTATTATTTTTATGATTTTA
AGTATTTTGATTATATTATCTTTATCAATATTTAAATTGAATAAAATTGTAAGAAAAATTGAAAGAATTT
TTTTACATAAAAAGTTACATTTATTGAAGTAATTTCTTACTTGATACTTTTCTATTTCATTAATCTTTCT
TTCTTCTTTTATATTATTTTTATTATTTAAACACTCCTTTAAATCTACACTCCCATTTTTAGTAAATCTA
TCTTTAAGGCCCCTTGAAACTCTATTTTGAAATCTTAAATCTTTTTTTTCTTGAAAGTATTTATAGATTT
TTTGGTAACATTCTTTTTTTGAAAAATTAAGTTGATAGTATATTTCGGTCCCCAAATTTACCCCTAAGTG
TTTGTGATAATTAGTTGTGACTTTAAATTCTTTTTCTAATTTGTAAAGGTAATTTTGCAGTGTTTTTAGT
TTAACGGGTGTTTGACTATTTCTTTTAAGGTTTTCATTAAAGTAATAGAGTATGTTTTTTTGTGTGTATT
TCTTATATGTTTTATTTATGTACGCTAGTGTTGAGATAAGAACTACTAATTTATACTGTAATTTATTGTA
GCAAGTTGTGGTTTTACTGGTTTTGTTTATATTAGATAAGTTTTCCATTTATAGCTCCTTGAATACCGGA
TTTTTTATCTATAAAGTATATATATCACAATTTTGATTTAAAAGTAAATTCTTTTTTTAAAAATACAAAA
ATTTTTTATAAATTATATAGACCATGATATTGTATTAATACTAATTGATTTTAATTTAAGGTTGAACTAA
AATAAACATAGTTTTGTAGAAAATAATTTTTCATTATTTTGCTACTTGATATTGGATCGTAAAAATATTA
GGGCTTTACAAAGTTCTTTTAAAAGAGAATTAGTAAAGCCCTAAGTCTTTTAATAAAAAATTTTTTGTAA
AAAAGTTGGCAAAAATAGTTTTTGCTATATATTTATATATAAGAAAAAATTCAATACTCAAGGAGATAAA
AAATGGAAAACTTAAACAATAATCCACAAAAAATTAATCAAATAAATAAGCAAACTAATTTTATTGGTTT
TGAAAATTTTATAGAACTTGATAATCAAGTTAATCAAACTAAAGAAAAAAGTAAATTAAGTAAGATAGGT
AAGAAATTACCCGGAATAAGCAGTCAAGTCTAGTGCGGCCGCGCCCAATACGCAAACCGCCTCTCCCCGC
GCGTTGGCCGATTCATTAATGCAGCTGGCACGACAGGTTTCCCGACTGGAAAGCGGGCAGTGAGCGCAAC
GCAATTAATGTGAGTTAGCTCACTCATTAGGCACCCCAGGCTTTACACTTTATGCTTCCGGCTCGTATGT
TGTGTGGAATTGTGAGCGGATAACAATTTCACACAGGAAACAGCTATGACATGATTACGAATTCGAGCTC
CGAAGTTTATTATTTTATGATTTAAATTAATAAAAAGATTTATCGGTGTGAATAGAATATTTCTTTGGTT
TATTATGCATCCTAGTACATATTATATAATTTAATTTGGAAGAGCCAAAGTCAACACTTATAGACAAATA
TGATCTTTCTAACCTTCACGAAATAGCATCAGGGGGAGCACCTTTGTCTAAGGAAGTAGGAGAGGCAGTT
GCAAAGAGGTTTCATTTACCCGGAATTAGGCAAGGATATGGGTTAACAGAAACCACATCTGCAATTTTAA
TTACACCTGAAGGAGATGATAAACCAGGAGCTGTTGGGAAGGTTGTTCCTTTTTTTGAGGCTAAAGTTGT
TGATTTAGATACTGGAAAGACTTTAGGAGTTAATCAAAGAGGCGAGTTATGTGTAAGAGGACCTATGATA
ATGTCAGGATACGTAAATAATCCAGAAGCTACAAATGCATTGATAGATAAAGATGGTTGGTTACACTCAG
GCGATATAGCTTATTGGGACGAAGATGAACACTTTTTTATAGTTGATAGATTGAAATCTTTGATTAAGTA
TAAAGGTTATCAAGTAGCTCCAGCAGAATTGGAAAGTATTTTATTGCAACACCCAGCTCTTCCGTTTTAG
AGCTAGAAATAGCAAGTTAAAATAAGGCTAGTCCGTTATCAACTTGAAAAAGTGGCACCGAGTCGGTGCT
TTTTTTGAAGCTTGGCACTGGCCGTCGTTTTACAACGTCGTGACTGGGAAAACCCTGGCGTTACCCAACT
TAATCGCCTTGCAGCACATCCCCCTTTCGCCAGCTGGCGTAATAGCGAAGAGGCCCGCACCGATCGCCCT
TCCCAACAGTTGCGCAGCCTGAATGGCGAATGGCGCGGCCGCCCTAGGTTAATACCCGAGCTTCAAGGAA
GATTTCCTATTAAGGTTGAACTTAAGAGCTTAAGCATAGACGATTTGAAAAAAATTTTAAAACAAACAAA
AAATTCTTTAATAAAACAATATGTTGCGATGTTTAAGGTTTATGATTTAGATTTAAAGTTTAGTGAGGAA
GCTATAGATAGAATTGCAGAGCTTACTTTTAATATGAATCTTGAGAGTGAAAATCTTGGTGCCAGAAGAC
TTCACGGTGTTATGGAAATAGTGCTTGCAGATCTTTTTTTTGAAGTGCCTGGCAGTAAGTTGAAAAAATT
TGAAATAAACTTGGACTATGTTAATAAAAAAATACAAATTAACGAACAAAAAGATTTGAATTATTATATA
ATTTAGTTAAAAGCAATTTTAAATGAGGGAGGTTTCCATATGTTACGCAGCAGCAACGATGTTACGCAGC
AGGGCAGTCGCCCTAAAACAAAGTTAGGTGGCTCAAGTATGGGCATCATTCGCACATGTAGGCTCGGCCC
TGACCAAGTCAAATCCATGCGGGCTGCTCTTGATCTTTTCGGTCGTGAGTTCGGAGACGTAGCCACCTAC
TCCCAACATCAGCCGGACTCCGATTACCTCGGGAACTTGCTCCGTAGTAAGACATTCATCGCGCTTGCTG
CCTTCGACCAAGAAGCGGTTGTTGGCGCTCTCGCGGCTTACGTTCTGCCCAGGTTTGAGCAGCCGCGTAG
TGAGATCTATATCTATGATCTCGCAGTCTCCGGCGAGCACCGGAGGCAGGGCATTGCCACCGCGCTCATC
AATCTCCTCAAGCATGAGGCCAACGCGCTTGGTGCTTATGTGATCTACGTGCAAGCAGATTACGGTGACG
ATCCCGCAGTGGCTCTCTATACAAAGTTGGGCATACGGGAAGAAGTGATGCACTTTGATATCGACCCAAG
TACCGCCACCTAACAATTCGTTCAAGCCGAGATCGGCTTACGCGT
Features (pLannotate 1.2.2; 11 found; start..end, strand, type, name):
     71..659     +  rep_origin     ori: high-copy-number ColE1/pMB1/pBR322/pUC origin of replication
   1626..1642    -  promoter       ADH1 promoter (fragment): S. cerevisiae ADH1; promoter for alcohol dehydrogenase 1
   4031..4123    +  CDS            lacI (fragment): lac repressor; lacI; The lac repressor binds to the lac operator to inhibit transcription in E. coli. This inhibition can be relieved by adding lactose or isopropyl-β-D-thiogalactopyranoside (IPTG).
   4136..4157    +  protein_bind   CAP binding site: CAP binding activates transcription in the presence of cAMP. E. coli catabolite activator protein
   4172..4202    +  promoter       lac promoter: promoter for the E. coli lac operon
   4210..4226    +  protein_bind   lac operator: The lac repressor binds to the lac operator to inhibit transcription in E. coli. This inhibition can be relieved by adding lactose or isopropyl-β-D-thiogalactopyranoside (IPTG). lac repressor encoded by lacI
   4388..4885    +  CDS            LUCI_PHOPY (fragment): Experimental evidence at protein level: Swiss-Prot protein existence level 1. Produces green light with a wavelength of 562 nm. From Photinus pyralis (Common eastern firefly) (Lampyris pyralis).
   4894..4969    +  misc_RNA       gRNA scaffold: guide RNA scaffold for the Streptococcus pyogenes CRISPR/Cas9 system
   4986..5140    +  CDS            lacZα (fragment): LacZα fragment of β-galactosidase; lacZ fragment
   5159..5533    +  CDS            hslU (fragment): HSLU_BORBU - Protein inferred from homology: Swiss-Prot protein existence level 3. ATPase subunit of a proteasome-like degradation complex; this subunit has chaperone activity. The binding of ATP and its subsequent hydrolysis by HslU are essential for unfolding of protein substrates subsequently hydrolyzed by HslV. HslU recognizes the N-terminal part of its protein substrates and unfolds these before they are guided to HslV for hydrolysis. From Borrelia burgdorferi (strain ATCC 35210 / B31 / CIP 102532 / DSM 4680).
   5570..6103    +  CDS            GmR: gentamycin acetyltransferase; aacC1; confers resistance to gentamycin
