>Addgene plasmid #149616 | pBSV2G_PresTS-sgRNA500 | addgene full sequence | sequence record 311185 | Addgene NGS Result
GCAAAAATAGTTTTTGCTATATATTTATATATAAGAAAAAATTCAATACTCAAGGAGATAAAAAATGGAA
AACTTAAACAATAATCCACAAAAAATTAATCAAATAAATAAGCAAACTAATTTTATTGGTTTTGAAAATT
TTATAGAACTTGATAATCAAGTTAATCAAACTAAAGAAAAAAGTAAATTAAGTAAGATAGGTAAGAAATT
ACCCGGAATAAGCAGTCAAGTCTAGTGCGGCCGCGCCCAATACGCAAACCGCCTCTCCCCGCGCGTTGGC
CGATTCATTAATGCAGCTGGCACGACAGGTTTCCCGACTGGAAAGCGGGCAGTGAGCGCAACGCAATTAA
TGTGAGTTAGCTCACTCATTAGGCACCCCAGGCTTTACACTTTATGCTTCCGGCTCGTATGTTGTGTGGA
ATTGTGAGCGGATAACAATTTCACACAGGAAACAGCTATGACATGATTACGAATTCGAGCTCCGAAGTTT
ATTATTTTATGATTTAAATTAATAAAAAGATTTATCGGTGTGAATAGAATATTTCTTTGGTTTATTATGC
ATCCTAGTACATATTATATAATTTAATTTGGAAGAGCCAAAGTCAACACTTATAGACAAATATGATCTTT
CTAACCTTCACGAAATAGCATCAGGGGGAGCACCTTTGTCTAAGGAAGTAGGAGAGGCAGTTGCAAAGAG
GTTTCATTTACCCGGAATTAGGCAAGGATATGGGTTAACAGAAACCACATCTGCAATTTTAATTACACCT
GAAGGAGATGATAAACCAGGAGCTGTTGGGAAGGTTGTTCCTTTTTTTGAGGCTAAAGTTGTTGATTTAG
ATACTGGAAAGACTTTAGGAGTTAATCAAAGAGGCGAGTTATGTGTAAGAGGACCTATGATAATGTCAGG
ATACGTAAATAATCCAGAAGCTACAAATGCATTGATAGATAAAGATGGTTGGTTACACTCAGGCGATATA
GCTTATTGGGACGAAGATGAACACTTTTTTATAGTTGATAGATTGAAATCTTTGATTAAGTATAAAGGTT
ATCAAGTAGCTCCAGCAGAATTGGAAAGTATTTTATTGCAACACCCAGCTCTTCCGTTTTAGAGCTAGAA
ATAGCAAGTTAAAATAAGGCTAGTCCGTTATCAACTTGAAAAAGTGGCACCGAGTCGGTGCTTTTTTTGA
AGCTTGGCACTGGCCGTCGTTTTACAACGTCGTGACTGGGAAAACCCTGGCGTTACCCAACTTAATCGCC
TTGCAGCACATCCCCCTTTCGCCAGCTGGCGTAATAGCGAAGAGGCCCGCACCGATCGCCCTTCCCAACA
GTTGCGCAGCCTGAATGGCGAATGGCGCGGCCGCCCTAGGTTAATACCCGAGCTTCAAGGAAGATTTCCT
ATTAAGGTTGAACTTAAGAGCTTAAGCATAGACGATTTGAAAAAAATTTTAAAACAAACAAAAAATTCTT
TAATAAAACAATATGTTGCGATGTTTAAGGTTTATGATTTAGATTTAAAGTTTAGTGAGGAAGCTATAGA
TAGAATTGCAGAGCTTACTTTTAATATGAATCTTGAGAGTGAAAATCTTGGTGCCAGAAGACTTCACGGT
GTTATGGAAATAGTGCTTGCAGATCTTTTTTTTGAAGTGCCTGGCAGTAAGTTGAAAAAATTTGAAATAA
ACTTGGACTATGTTAATAAAAAAATACAAATTAACGAACAAAAAGATTTGAATTATTATATAATTTAGTT
AAAAGCAATTTTAAATGAGGGAGGTTTCCATATGTTACGCAGCAGCAACGATGTTACGCAGCAGGGCAGT
CGCCCTAAAACAAAGTTAGGTGGCTCAAGTATGGGCATCATTCGCACATGTAGGCTCGGCCCTGACCAAG
TCAAATCCATGCGGGCTGCTCTTGATCTTTTCGGTCGTGAGTTCGGAGACGTAGCCACCTACTCCCAACA
TCAGCCGGACTCCGATTACCTCGGGAACTTGCTCCGTAGTAAGACATTCATCGCGCTTGCTGCCTTCGAC
CAAGAAGCGGTTGTTGGCGCTCTCGCGGCTTACGTTCTGCCCAAGTTTGAGCAGCCGCGTAGTGAGATCT
ATATCTATGATCTCGCAGTCTCCGGCGAGCACCGGAGGCAGGGCATTGCCACCGCGCTCATCAATCTCCT
CAAGCATGAGGCCAACGCGCTTGGTGCTTATGTGATCTACGTGCAAGCAGATTACGGTGACGATCCCGCA
GTGGCTCTCTATACAAAGTTGGGCATACGGGAAGAAGTGATGCACTTTGATATCGACCCAAGTACCGCCA
CCTAACAATTCGTTCAAGCCGAGATCGGCTTACGCGTCCAAAATCCCTTAACGTGAGTTTTCGTTCCACT
GAGCGTCAGACCCCGTAGAAAAGATCAAAGGATCTTCTTGAGATCCTTTTTTTCTGCGCGTAATCTGCTG
CTTGCAAACAAAAAAACCACCGCTACCAGCGGTGGTTTGTTTGCCGGATCAAGAGCTACCAACTCTTTTT
CCGAAGGTAACTGGCTTCAGCAGAGCGCAGATACCAAATACTGTTCTTCTAGTGTAGCCGTAGTTAGGCC
ACCACTTCAAGAACTCTGTAGCACCGCCTACATACCTCGCTCTGCTAATCCTGTTACCAGTGGCTGCTGC
CAGTGGCGATAAGTCGTGTCTTACCGGGTTGGACTCAAGACGATAGTTACCGGATAAGGCGCAGCGGTCG
GGCTGAACGGGGGGTTCGTGCACACAGCCCAGCTTGGAGCGAACGACCTACACCGAACTGAGATACCTAC
AGCGTGAGCTATGAGAAAGCGCCACGCTTCCCGAAGGGAGAAAGGCGGACAGGTATCCGGTAAGCGGCAG
GGTCGGAACAGGAGAGCGCACGAGGGAGCTTCCAGGGGGAAACGCCTGGTATCTTTATAGTCCTGTCGGG
TTTCGCCACCTCTGACTTGAGCGTCGATTTTTGTGATGCTCGTCAGGGGGGCGGAGCCTATGGAAAAACG
CCAGCAACGCGGCCTTTTTACGGTTCCTGGCCTTTTGCTGGCCTTTTGCTCACATGTTCTTTCCTGCACT
AGATCCCCGGCAAGTTCATCCTTAGGGTTTTCATATCTCTTAAAAAGTCAATTTCTGCTTGATTAATTTC
TTGTGGATTATTGTTTTTGCGGTTTTTCATTTTTTATCTCCTTGAGTATTGAATTTTTTCTTATATATAA
AATATAGCAAAAACTATTTTTGCCAACTTTTTTACAAAAAATTTTTTATTAAAACACTTAGGGCTTTGCT
AAATTCTCTTTTAAAAGAACTTAGTAAAGCCCTATGGATTTAAGAACTGATTATACTTACGTAGTAAAAA
TACTACAGATATTAATAGTATAGACCATATCAAAATCATAATCAATTTATATTTATCTAAAATTGTGGTC
CATACAAAATACAAAAAAATTAGGTTTTTCTAAATTCTATTTTAAAAGAACTTAGTAACACCTAATCTCT
AAATTACTTACAAAATTCTAAAATTAGATTTTTAGTTCTTCATATTTCTTTAAAAGTTTTTTAAGAAAAT
CTTTTTGATTTTCAAAAATTTCATGCATCATAAAACTAGTAAATTTGGATTTTTTTTTGTAAAAATCATA
ACTTTCTTGGGTTTTAAGTTGAAATCTTAATGGTTTTATTGGATTTTGCCTAGATTTTTTTAACGCCGGA
CTTTCTTTATCTTTTATAAAATTATAAGAATTTTTAATACCATTTTCTATTAAATAATCTTCTTTTATAA
GCCCCTCTTGCAGTGCAGTTGCTAATCTTAAATACTTATACGCTTGAGTTTTTGCTACATCAAAGTCTTT
TATAAAATCAAGAAAAGTTTTATAACCATCAAATTTATAATATTGATTATCTTTTATTTCTTTTAAAATT
TTAATATTTTCCACCCTGTGGAATATTTCTTTTTTGAAATTGTCATTTAACTTTTCCTTTAGTGTCTTGT
AATAAGAAATTTTACTTTCATTAATCATTAAATTTTGTTCAACATAAGTATCTATCTTTTTTGTTAAAAC
TTTAACAACACGTTTTTTTTCCATAAAAATTTTCCTTTATTTTTGCAACATTTTCCTTAATTGATATAAT
TGTTACTATTTTAGATTTTTTAATATCCACTTAAGAATTAATCCCTCACTAGAATATTTTTTATTATAGA
ATTCATATACATGTTTTTCTAAATCTATAAATTTATCAACAATTGCTTTATTATAGGGTGTATCTATCTT
TTCTTTTCTTAATAATCGTCTCATATTCTTTAAATAACAACAAACACTGCCGGTTTTAAACCTAAATTCT
ATGTAATATATTTTTGAAAAAGTATATACATTTTCAACCCCGTTTATTTCATACTTTACAAAAACATTAT
TTATTGGTTTTCTATAACCATAGTAAATGCCTAAAAATTTGTCCCCGTCTTTCATAGGATATAGATAAAG
TTTTTGAATCTCTGATTTATCTAATAATTTTTCAAAAAAAATTATACACCGCTTTTGTTTGTTACTAACT
ACTCTATGCAATGCCTTTAATATTTTTGTGTGATATATATTTTTATCACCTTTTTTTTCTTTCAGCAGGA
AGATACTTTCTTTTGGAAATTTAATTTTTTGTTCATTTATTCTTGCAGCCTTAAGTCCGATTTTCATATT
TAATCCTTATATAGCCTTTCTATTTAATTCTTTTAAACTCAATAAACTTTTTTGGTTTTTCATTAGTTCT
AATAATTCGCAATAATATGTGCAAAACACTTTATTGTATTCTATTTTCTTTTGGTTATTCAAATATTCTT
TTATAATTGGCTTTAGAAGTTCAATATTTACTTCTTTTTTTAGTTGTTCAATAAGGATATTGAAAATGTT
TGTTTTTAAATCTTGATAATTTTGTTGAGAATTTTCTTTTTTTCTTTCAATTGACTTCTCTAATTTACGC
TTTATATTGTTTAAATCGCTATATTTATGACTTTCAATAATAAAATGAGGCTTAAATTTGTAATTTTCGT
ATATTTTTTGGAAACTTGTTTCTAATTGTTTAGAATTATATTCATTTTTTTCAAATTCTTTTTGAGTGTT
GCATAGAATTTCCTTTAATTTTTCTTGTTTTTCTTTCATACAAGATTTAGTAAAATGTATATTTTTATTT
TTTAGTAATTTAATTTCTATTATTTTTATGATTTTAAGTATTTTGANNATATTATCTTTATCAATATTTA
AATTGAATAAAATTGTAAGAAAAATTGAAAGAATTTTTTTACATAAAAAGTTACATTTATTGAAGTAATT
TCTTACTTGATACTTTTCTATTTCATTAATCTTTCTTTCTTCTTTTATATTATTTTTATTATTTAAACAC
TCCTTTAAATCTACACTCCCATTTTTAGTAAATCTATCTTTAAGGCCCCTTGAAACTCTATTTTGAAATC
TTAAATCTTTTTTTTCTTGAAAGTATTTATAGATTTTTTGGTAACATTCTTTTTTTGAAAAATTAAGTTG
ATAGTATATTTCGGTCCCCAAATTTACCCCTAAGTGTTTGTGATAATTAGTTGTGACTTTAAATTCTTTT
TCTAATTTGTAAAGGTAATTTTGCAGTGTTTTTAGTTTAACGGGTGTTTGACTATTTCTTTTAAGGTTTT
CATTAAAGTAATAGAGTATGTTTTTTTGTGTGTATTTCTTATATGTTTTATTTATGTACGCTAGTGTTGA
GATAAGGACTACTAATTTATACTGTAATTTATTGTAGCAAGTTGTGGTTTTACTGGTTTTGTTTATATTA
GATAAGTTTTCCATTTATAGCTCCTTGAATACCGGATTTTTTATCTATAAAGTATATATATCACAATTTT
GATTTAAAAGTAAATTCTTTTTTTAAAAATACAAAAATTTTTTATAAATTATATAGACCATGATATTGTA
TTAATACTAATTGATTTTAATTTAAGGTTGAACTAAAATAAACATAGTTTTGTAGAAAATAATTTTTCAT
TATTTTGCTACTTGATATTGGATCGTAAAAATATTAGGGCTTTACAAAGTTCTTTTAAAAGAGAATTTAG
TAAAGCCCTAAGTCTTTTAATAAAAAATTTTTTGTAAAAAAGTTG
Features (pLannotate 1.2.2; 11 found; start..end, strand, type, name):
    243..335     +  CDS            lacI (fragment): lac repressor; lacI; The lac repressor binds to the lac operator to inhibit transcription in E. coli. This inhibition can be relieved by adding lactose or isopropyl-β-D-thiogalactopyranoside (IPTG).
    348..369     +  protein_bind   CAP binding site: CAP binding activates transcription in the presence of cAMP. E. coli catabolite activator protein
    384..414     +  promoter       lac promoter: promoter for the E. coli lac operon
    422..438     +  protein_bind   lac operator: The lac repressor binds to the lac operator to inhibit transcription in E. coli. This inhibition can be relieved by adding lactose or isopropyl-β-D-thiogalactopyranoside (IPTG). lac repressor encoded by lacI
    600..1097    +  CDS            LUCI_PHOPY (fragment): Experimental evidence at protein level: Swiss-Prot protein existence level 1. Produces green light with a wavelength of 562 nm. From Photinus pyralis (Common eastern firefly) (Lampyris pyralis).
   1106..1181    +  misc_RNA       gRNA scaffold: guide RNA scaffold for the Streptococcus pyogenes CRISPR/Cas9 system
   1198..1352    +  CDS            lacZα (fragment): LacZα fragment of β-galactosidase; lacZ fragment
   1371..1745    +  CDS            hslU (fragment): HSLU_BORBU - Protein inferred from homology: Swiss-Prot protein existence level 3. ATPase subunit of a proteasome-like degradation complex; this subunit has chaperone activity. The binding of ATP and its subsequent hydrolysis by HslU are essential for unfolding of protein substrates subsequently hydrolyzed by HslV. HslU recognizes the N-terminal part of its protein substrates and unfolds these before they are guided to HslV for hydrolysis. From Borrelia burgdorferi (strain ATCC 35210 / B31 / CIP 102532 / DSM 4680).
   1782..2315    +  CDS            GmR: gentamycin acetyltransferase; aacC1; confers resistance to gentamycin
   2418..3006    +  rep_origin     ori: high-copy-number ColE1/pMB1/pBR322/pUC origin of replication
   3972..3988    -  promoter       ADH1 promoter (fragment): S. cerevisiae ADH1; promoter for alcohol dehydrogenase 1
