[The description below was written by a language model from this plasmid's Addgene catalogue record and pLannotate feature annotations shown in this document.]
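Description:
pBSV2G_PresTS-sgRNA500 is a 6,135 bp parental ("empty") guide RNA expression vector for CRISPR interference in the Lyme disease spirochete Borrelia burgdorferi, built on the pBSV2G_2 backbone. It is maintained in E. coli through a high-copy ColE1/pUC-type origin and selected with gentamicin via the aacC1 gentamicin acetyltransferase gene (GmR). A fragment annotated as B. burgdorferi hslU lies immediately upstream of GmR. It may represent Borrelia-derived sequence that supplies the marker's promoter, but the record does not say this. A large stretch of the plasmid, roughly 3 kb downstream of the E. coli origin, carries no meaningful annotation. Any elements that support replication in Borrelia would be expected there, though the feature tables do not identify them. The tiny hit to a yeast ADH1 promoter in this region is almost certainly a spurious match.

The payload is an sgRNA cassette under the promoter recorded as PresTS, which the automated annotation does not pick out. In place of a targeting spacer, the cassette holds a fragment of about 500 bp of firefly luciferase coding sequence directly upstream of the Streptococcus pyogenes Cas9 gRNA scaffold. Given the "sgRNA500" name and the "empty gRNA cassette" description, this is most plausibly a non-functional stuffer that is replaced by a target-specific spacer, although the cloning sites are not recorded. The cassette sits within remnants of a lac promoter/operator and lacZα cloning region, flanked by a lacI fragment. No Cas9 or dCas9 gene is annotated, so the nuclease-dead effector must be supplied separately. The depositor and sequencing-derived records show the same features at different start coordinates.
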