Addgene plasmid #149616: pBSV2G_PresTS-sgRNA500
Purpose: (Empty Backbone) gRNA expression in B. burgdorferi, parental vector
Depositing lab: Christine Jacobs-Wagner. Depositing organization: Yale University. Publication: A CRISPR interference platform for selective downregulation of gene expression in Borrelia burgdorferi. Takacs CN, Scott M, Chang Y, Kloos ZA, Irnov I, Rosa PA, Liu J, Jacobs-Wagner C. Appl Environ Microbiol. 2020 Nov 30. pii: AEM.02519-20. doi: 10.1128/AEM.02519-20. PubMed 33257311.
Backbone
  Vector backbone: pBSV2G_2
  Backbone manufacturer: CJW lab
  Modifications to backbone: empty gRNA cassette
  Vector type: Bacterial Expression, CRISPR
Growth in bacteria
  Bacterial resistance: Gentamicin, 10 μg/mL
  Growth temperature: 30°C
  Growth strain: DH5alpha
  Copy number: High Copy
Gene/Insert
  Gene/Insert name: None
  Promoter: PresTS
  Cloning method: Restriction Enzyme; 5′ cloning site Unknown (unknown if destroyed); 3′ cloning site Unknown (unknown if destroyed)
  Sequencing primers: 5′ Unknown
Terms and licenses: Academic/Nonprofit Terms; Industry Terms: Not Available to Industry
How to cite: pBSV2G_PresTS-sgRNA500 was a gift from Christine Jacobs-Wagner (Addgene plasmid # 149616 ; http://n2t.net/addgene:149616 ; RRID:Addgene_149616)
